Addgene plasmid #49777: pFF19
Purpose: (Empty Backbone) plant expression cassette
Depositing lab: Joachim Messing. Depositing organization: Rutgers, The State University of New Jersey. Publication: The pFF plasmids: cassettes utilising CaMV sequences for expression of foreign genes in plants. Timmermans MC, Maliga P, Vieira J, Messing J. J Biotechnol. 1990 Jun;14(3-4):333-44. 10.1016/0168-1656(90)90117-T PubMed 1369289.
Backbone
  Vector backbone: pUC120
  Backbone size (bp): 4200
  Modifications to backbone: 658 bp HincII-BglII fragnent from the CaMV strain CM1841 (the regulatory region from cauliflower mosaic virus) was cloned into the HincII-BamHI sites from pUC120. This was mutated to create unique XhoI site (7474). The flanking SstI, KpnI and SmaI sites were deleted by digestion with SstI and SmaI, Klenow treatment, and religation to make pFF12. Similarly, the HincII, PstI, and SphI sites were deleted to make pFF14. The 35S enhancer was duplicated by inserting the EcoRV-HindIII fragment from pFF14 into HincII-HindIII sites of pFF12. Then a polylinker was inserted as a mung bean nuclease treated HindIII fragment into the XhoI site which was filled in with Klenow fragment.
  Vector type: Plant expression
  Promoter: cauliflower mosaic virus (CaMV)
Growth in bacteria
  Bacterial resistance: Ampicillin, 100 μg/mL
  Growth temperature: 37°C
  Growth strain: DH5alpha
  Copy number: Unknown
Gene/Insert
  Cloning method: Restriction Enzyme
  Sequencing primers: 5′ 35 S promoter (CTATCCTTCGCAAGACCCTTC)
Terms and licenses: Academic/Nonprofit Terms; Industry Terms: Not Available to Industry
Depositor comments: polylinker sites: SphI, PstI, SalI, XbaI, BamHI, SmaI, KpnI, SstI/SacI, NruI
How to cite: pFF19 was a gift from Joachim Messing (Addgene plasmid # 49777 ; http://n2t.net/addgene:49777 ; RRID:Addgene_49777)
