[The description below was written by a language model from this plasmid's Addgene catalogue record.]
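Description:
pFF19 is an empty plant expression cassette vector built on the pUC120 backbone, a pUC-family E. coli cloning plasmid, with a recorded backbone size of about 4.2 kb. It is propagated in bacteria under ampicillin selection. The record gives the copy number as unknown and lists no plant selectable marker, T-DNA borders or plant replication elements. As recorded, it is therefore a simple cassette plasmid rather than a binary vector, and the delivery route into plant cells is not stated.

The functional core is regulatory sequence from cauliflower mosaic virus strain CM1841. A 658 bp HincII-BglII fragment carrying the CaMV regulatory region was cloned into pUC120 and mutated to create a unique XhoI site. Flanking restriction sites were then removed in two parallel derivatives, pFF12 and pFF14. These intermediates were combined so that the 35S enhancer is duplicated, an arrangement generally used to boost transcription from the 35S promoter in plant cells. Finally, a polylinker was inserted by blunt-end ligation into the filled-in XhoI site. The sites it offers are SphI, PstI, SalI, XbaI, BamHI, SmaI, KpnI, SstI/SacI and NruI. Because the polylinker sits within the CaMV fragment, a cloned coding sequence is flanked by viral regulatory sequence on both sides, although the record does not explicitly describe the downstream portion or name a terminator.

No insert is present. The vector is intended for restriction cloning of a foreign gene into the polylinker to place it under enhanced CaMV 35S control for expression in plants.
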