>Addgene plasmid #49777 | pFF19 | addgene partial sequence | sequence record 91113 | M13pUC-Fwd 5'-CCCAGTCACGACGTTGTAAAACG-3'
CTCGTCTACTCCAAGAATATCAAAGATACAGTCTCACAAGACCAAAGGGCTATTGAGACTTTTCAACAAA
GGGTAATATCGGGAAACCTCCTCGGATTCCATTGCCCAGCTATCTGTCACTTCATCAAAAGGACAGTAGA
AAAGGAAGGTGGCACCTACAAATGCCATCATTGCGATAAAGGAAAGGCTATCGTTCAAGATGCCTCTGCC
GACAGTGGTCCCAAAGATGGACCCCCACCCACGAGGAGCATCGTGGAAAAAGAAGACGTTCCAACCACGT
CTTCAAAGCAAGTGGATTGATGTGAACATGGTGGAGCACGACACTCTCGTCTACTCCAAGAATATCAAAG
ATACAGTCTCAGAAGACCAAAGGGCTATTGAGACTTTTCAACAAAGGGTAATATCGGGAAACCTCCTCGG
ATTCCATTGCCCAGCTATCTGTCACTTCATCAAAAGGACAGTAGAAAAGGAAGGTGGCACCTACAAATGC
CATCATTGCGATAAAGGAAAGGCTATCGTTCAAGATGCCTCTGCCGACAGTGGTCCCAAAGATGGACCCC
CACCCACGAGGAGCATC
