>Addgene plasmid #49777 | pFF19 | addgene partial sequence | sequence record 91437 | M13pUC-Rev 5'-AGCGGATAACAATTTCACACAGG-3'
GTATTTTACAAATACAAATACATACTAAGGGTTTCTTATATGCTCAACACATGAGCGAAACCCTATAGGA
ACCCTAATTCCCTTATCTGGGAACTACTCACACATTATTATGGAGAAACTCGAGCTTGCATGCCTGCAGG
TCGACTCTAGAGGATCCCCGGGTACCGAGCTCGCGAAAGCTCGAGAGAGATAGATTTGTAGAGAGAGACT
GGTGATTTCAGCGTGTCCTCTCCAAATGAAATGAACTTCCTTATATAGAGGAAGGGTCTTGCGAAGGATA
GTGGGATTGTGCGTCATCCCTTACGTCAGTGGAGATATCACATCAATCCACTTGCTTTGAAGACGTGGTT
GGAACGTCTTCTTTTTCCACGATGCTCCTCGTGGGTGGGGGTCCATCTTTGGGACCACTGTCGGCAGAGG
CATCTTGAACGATAGCCTTTCCTTTATCGCAATGATGGCATTTGTAGGTGCCACCTTCCTTTTCTACTGT
CCTTTTGATGAAGTGACAGATAGCTGGGCAATGGAATCCGAGGAGGTTTCCCGATATTACCCTTTGTTGA
AAAGTCTCAATAGCCCTTTGGTCTTCTGAGACTGTATCTTTGATATTCTTGGAGTAGACGAGAGTGTCGT
GCTCCACCATGTTCACATCAATCCACTTG
